>Addgene plasmid #227549 | pEPDG1CB0001 | addgene full sequence | sequence record 455223 | Addgene NGS Result
GGCCGCCAGCCCAGCGGCGAGGGCAACCAGCCCGGTGAGCGTCGCAAAGGAGATCCTGATCTGACTGATG
GGCTGCCTGTATCGAGTGGTGATTTTGTGCCGAGCTGCCGGTCGGGGAGCTGTTGGCTGGCTGGTGGCAG
GATATATTGTGGTGTAAACAAATTGACGCTTAGACAACTTAATAACACATTGCGGACGTTTTTAATGTAC
TGGGGTGGATGCAGTGGGCCCCACTCTGTGAAGACAATGCCGAATTCGGATCCGGAGGTCAACATGGTGG
AGCACGACACTCTGGTCTACTCCAAAAATGTCAAAGATACAGTCTCAGAAGATCAAAGGGCTATTGAGAC
TTTTCAACAAAGGATAATTTCGGGAAACCTCCTCGGATTCCATTGCCCAGCTATCTGTCACTTCATCGAA
AGGACAGTAGAAAAGGAAGGTGGCTCCTACAAATGCCATCATTGCGATAAAGGAAAGGCTATCATTCAAG
ATCTCTCTGCCGACAGTGGTCCCAAAGATGGACCCCCACCCACGAGGAGCATCGTGGAAAAAGAAGAGGT
TCCAACCACGTCTACAAAGCAAGTGGATTGATGTGACATCTCCACTGACGTAAGGGATGACGCACAATCC
CACTATCCTTCGCAAGACCCTTCCTCTATATAAGGAAGTTCATTTCATTTGGAGAGGACACGCTCGAGTA
TAAGAGCTCATTTTTACAACAATTACCAACAACAACAAACAACAAACAACATTACAATTACATTTACAAT
TATCGATACAATGATGAATAACCTCATCAAGATATCATTTTATGCATATATTTCACTTGGGTATTGCTTT
CTTGTTGGCAAGATTGTCCCAAAAGGTGTCCCAAGACTCCTTAGTATCCTCCCTGTCGTCATCATCTTCC
TCTCTATCCCTCTATCTTTAACATCCGTTCACTGCATTGGAGCCGTTTCTTTCTTCATTTCATGGCTTGC
AAACTTCAAACTCATCCTTTTCGCCTTCGAAAAAGGCCCCCTTTCATCACCTTCTATATCACTTATGTGG
TTCTTTGCAATGGCTTGCTTCCCAATCCAAGTTTCACGGTCCAATAAAGGGTTTTCAACCCCGAAAACAC
CTAGAAAAAAAGTGTTTAGTTATGGTACAAAGGGCGTACTTCTTACCCTTTTCCTTCGGGTTTATTATAA
CCATGGTGCGGTTATGAACCCGATGCTAGCATGGTGTTTCTTAGGGTTCTCGCTTTACCTAATGCTCGAG
CTCTTGCTCATACTCAGCTCAGGGATTGTACTATTGTTTCTCACGATTGAGCTAGACCCCCAATTTGACG
AGCCTTATCTTTCCACGTCCCTACAAGACTTTTGGGGACGAAGGTGGAACATTATGGTCAACCGGATCCT
TCATCCGACCATTTACGACCCGATTCTTAAACTATCAGATCGGGTCGTGGGTCGGTTGTGGGCTCCGGTT
CCAGCCATTTTGACCACCTTCGCAGTTTCTGGGCTCATGCATGAGCTCATTTTCTTTTACTTCACCCGAG
CTTGGCCTACTTGGGAGGTGATGCTTTTCTTTTGTCTACATGGGGTTTGTTTGGTCACGGAGGTAATGTT
TAAGAAACTTCTTAACGTTAAATGGAGTCTACCACGTCAATTAACAGCACCGTTAGTCGTCATATTCGTG
TTGGCAACGTCGTGTTGGTTGTTTCTCCCGGAATTACTAAGGTGTAAAATGCTTGAAAGGGCGTTTCAAG
AGTACGAGGCGGTTAGCAAGTTAGCAATGGATGTTATTCAAAGTCCCCTAATATTTTTGAAGTATAATGG
TTCGTAAGTCGACCGGCTGCTAACAAAGCCCGAGCTTCTCTAGCTAGAGTCGATCGACAAGCTCGAGTTT
CTCCATAATAATGTGTGAGTAGTTCCCAGATAAGGGAATTAGGGTTCCTATAGGGTTTCGCTCATGTGTT
GAGCATATAAGAAACCCTTAGTATGTATTTGTATTTGTAAAATACTTCTATCAATAAAATTTCTAATTCC
TAAAACCAAAATCCAGTACTAAAATCCAGATCGCTGCAATTGTCTTCTGCACGAAGTGGTTTAAACTATC
AGTGTTTGACAGGATATATTGGCGGGTAAACCTAAGAGAAAAGAGCGTTTATTAGAATAATCGGATATTT
AAAAGGGCGTGAAAAGGTTTATCCGTTCGTCCATTTGTATGTGCATGCCAACCACAGGGTTCCCCAGATC
AGGCGCTGGCTGCTGAACCCCCAGCCGGAACTGACCCCACAAGGCCCTAGCGTTTGCAATGCACCAGGTC
ATCATTGACCCAGGCGTGTTCCACCAGGCCGCTGCCTCGCAACTCTTCGCAGGCTTCGCCGACCTGCTCG
CGCCACTTCTTCACGCGGGTGGAATCCGATCCGCACATGAGGCGGAAGGTTTCCAGCTTGAGCGGGTACG
GCTCCCGGTGCGAGCTGAAATAGTCGAACATCCGTCGGGCCGTCGGCGACAGCTTGCGGTACTTCTCCCA
TATGAATTTCGTGTAGTGGTCGCCAGCAAACAGCACGACGATTTCCTCGTCGATCAGGACCTGGCAACGG
GACGTTTTCTTGCCACGGTCCAGGACGCGGAAGCGGTGCAGCAGCGACACCGATTCCAGGTGCCCAACGC
GGTCGGACGTGAAGCCCATCGCCGTCGCCTGTAGGCGCGACAGGCATTCCTCGGCCTTCGTGTAATACCG
GCCATTGATCGACCAGCCCAGGTCCTGGCAAAGCTCGTAGAACGTGAAGGTGATCGGCTCGCCGATAGGG
GTGCGCTTCGCGTACTCCAACACCTGCTGCCACACCAGTTCGTCATCGTCGGCCCGCAGCTCGACGCCGG
TGTAGGTGATCTTCACGTCCTTGTTGACGTGGAAAATGACCTTGTTTTGCAGCGCCTCGCGCGGGATTTT
CTTGTTGCGCGTGGTGAACAGGGCAGAGCGGGCCGTGTCGTTTGGCATCGCTCGCATCGTGTCCGGCCAC
GGCGCAATATCGAACAAGGAAAGCTGCATTTCCTTGATCTGCTGCTTCGTGTGTTTCAGCAACGCGGCCT
GCTTGGCCTCGCTGACCTGTTTTGCCAGGTCCTCGCCGGCGGTTTTTCGCTTCTTGGTCGTCATAGTTCC
TCGCGTGTCGATGGTCATCGACTTCGCCAAACCTGCCGCCTCCTGTTCAAGACGACGCGAACGCTCCACG
GCGGCCGATGGCGCGGGCAGGGCAGGGGGAGCCAGTTGCACGCTGTCGCGCTCGATCTTGGCCGTAGCTT
GCTGGACCATCGAGCCGACGGACTGGAAGGTTTCGCGGGGCGCACGCATGACGGTGCGGCTTGCGATGGT
TTCGGCATCCTCGGCGGAAAACCCCGCGTCGATCAGTTCTTGCCTGTATGCCTTCCGGTCAAACGTCCGA
TTCATTCACCCTCCTTGCGGGATTGCCCCGACTCACGCCGGGGCAATGTGCCCTTATTCCTGATTTGACC
CGCCTGGTGCCTTGGTGTCCAGATAATCCACCTTATCGGCAATGAAGTCGGTCCCGTAGACCGTCTGGCC
GTCCTTCTCGTACTTGGTATTCCGAATCTTGCCCTGCACGAATACCAGCGACCCCTTGCCCAAATACTTG
CCGTGGGCCTCGGCCTGAGAGCCAAAACACTTGATGCGGAAGAAGTCGGTGCGCTCCTGCTTGTCGCCGG
CATCGTTGCGCCACATCTAGGATCTGCCAGGAACCGTAAAAAGGCCGCGTTGCTGGCGTTTTTCCATAGG
CTCCGCCCCCCTGACGAGCATCACAAAAATCGACGCTCAAGTCAGAGGTGGCGAAACCCGACAGGACTAT
AAAGATACCAGGCGTTTCCCCCTGGAAGCTCCCTCGTGCGCTCTCCTGTTCCGACCCTGCCGCTTACCGG
ATACCTGTCCGCCTTTCTCCCTTCGGGAAGCGTGGCGCTTTCTCATAGCTCACGCTGTAGGTATCTCAGT
TCGGTGTAGGTCGTTCGCTCCAAGCTGGGCTGTGTGCACGAACCCCCCGTTCAGCCCGACCGCTGCGCCT
TATCCGGTAACTATCGTCTTGAGTCCAACCCGGTAAGACACGACTTATCGCCACTGGCAGCAGCCACTGG
TAACAGGATTAGCAGAGCGAGGTATGTAGGCGGTGCTACAGAGTTCTTGAAGTGGTGGCCTAACTACGGC
TACACTAGAAGAACAGTATTTGGTATCTGCGCTCTGCTGAAGCCAGTTACCTTCGGAAAAAGAGTTGGTA
GCTCTTGATCCGGCAAACAAACCACCGCTGGTAGCGGTGGTTTTTTTGTTTGCAAGCAGCAGATTACGCG
CAGAAAAAAAGGATCTCAAGAAGATCCTTTGATCTTTTCTACGGGGTCTGACGCTCAGTGGAACGAAAAC
TCACGTTAAGGGATTTTGGTCATGAGATTATCAAAAAGGATCTTCACCTAGATCCTTTTAAATTAAAAAT
GAAGTTTTAAATCAATCTAAAGTATATATGAGTAAACTTGGTCTGACAGTTACCAATGCTTAATCAGTGA
GGCACCTATCTCAGCGATCTGTCTATTTCGTTCATCCATAGTTGCCTGACTCCCCGTCGTGTAGATAACT
ACGATACGGGAGGGCTTACCATCTGGCCCCAGTGCTGCAATGATACCGCGAGAACCACGCTCACCGGCTC
CAGATTTATCAGCAATAAACCAGCCAGCCGGAAGGGCCGAGCGCAGAAGTGGTCCTGCAACTTTATCCGC
CTCCATCCAGTCTATTAATTGTTGCCGGGAAGCTAGAGTAAGTAGTTCGCCAGTTAATAGTTTGCGCAAC
GTTGTTGCCATTGCTACAGGCATCGTGGTGTCACGCTCGTCGTTTGGTATGGCTTCATTCAGCTCCGGTT
CCCAACGATCAAGGCGAGTTACATGATCCCCCATGTTGTGCAAAAAAGCGGTTAGCTCCTTCGGTCCTCC
GATCGTTGTCAGAAGTAAGTTGGCCGCAGTGTTATCACTCATGGTTATGGCAGCACTGCATAATTCTCTT
ACTGTCATGCCATCCGTAAGATGCTTTTCTGTGACTGGTGAGTACTCAACCAAGTCATTCTGAGAATAGT
GTATGCGGCGACCGAGTTGCTCTTGCCCGGCGTCAATACGGGATAATACCGCGCCACATAGCAGAACTTT
AAAAGTGCTCATCATTGGAAAACGTTCTTCGGGGCGAAAACTCTCAAGGATCTTACCGCTGTTGAGATCC
AGTTCGATGTAACCCACTCGTGCACCCAACTGATCTTCAGCATCTTTTACTTTCACCAGCGTTTCTGGGT
GAGCAAAAACAGGAAGGCAAAATGCCGCAAAAAAGGGAATAAGGGCGACACGGAAATGTTGAATACTCAT
ACTCTTCCTTTTTCAATATTATTGAAGCATTTATCAAGGTTATTGTCTCATGAGCGGATACATATTTGAA
TGTATTTAGAAAAATAAACAAATAGGGGTTCCGCGCACGAATTGGCCAGCGCTGCCATTTTTGGGGTGAG
GCCGTTCGCGGCCGAGGGGCGCAGCCCCTGGGGGGATGGGAGGCCCGCGTTAGCGGGCCGGGAGGGTTCG
AGAAGGGGGGGCACCCCCCTTCGGCGTGCGCGGTCACGCGCACAGGGCGCAGCCCTGGTTAAAAACAAGG
TTTATAAATATTGGTTTAAAAGCAGGTTAAAAGACAGGTTAGCGGTGGCCGAAAAACGGGCGGAAACCCT
TGCAAATGCTGGATTTTCTGCCTGTGGACAGCCCCTCAAATGTCAATAGGTGCGCCCCTCATCTGTCAGC
ACTCTGCCCCTCAAGTGTCAAGGATCGCGCCCCTCATCTGTCAGTAGTCGCGCCCCTCAAGTGTCAATAC
CGCAGGGCACTTATCCCCAGGCTTGTCCACATCATCTGTGGGAAACTCGCGTAAAATCAGGCGTTTTCGC
CGATTTGCGAGGCTGGCCAGCTCCACGTCGCCGGCCGAAATCGAGCCTGCCCCTCATCTGTCAACGCCGC
GCCGGGTGAGTCGGCCCCTCAAGTGTCAACGTCCGCCCCTCATCTGTCAGTGAGGGCCAAGTTTTCCGCG
AGGTATCCACAACGCCGGCGGCCGCGGTGTCTCGCACACGGCTTCGACGGCGTTTCTGGCGCGTTTGCAG
GGCCATAGAC
Features (pLannotate 1.2.2; 13 found; start..end, strand, type, name):
    135..159     +  misc_feature   LB T-DNA repeat: left border repeat from nopaline C58 T-DNA
    345..690     +  promoter       CaMV 35S promoter: strong constitutive promoter from cauliflower mosaic virus
    642..688     +  promoter       minimal CaMV 35S promoter: minimal 35S promoter from cauliflower mosaic virus
    719..772     +  misc_feature   TMV Ω: translational enhancer from the tobacco mosaic virus 5'-leader sequence (Gallie et al., 1988)
   1836..1853    +  CDS            SET1 (fragment): solubility-enhancement tag derived from T7 phage gene 10B
   1888..2062    +  polyA_signal   CaMV poly(A) signal: cauliflower mosaic virus polyadenylation signal
   2107..2131    +  misc_feature   RB T-DNA repeat: right border repeat from nopaline C58 T-DNA
   2243..2263    -  CDS            TetR (fragment): tetracycline resistance regulatory protein; tetR
   2290..3435    -  CDS            trfA: TRFA_ECOLX - Experimental evidence at protein level: Swiss-Prot protein existence level 1. Also involved in plasmid copy number control, promoting intermolecular coupling of protein bound iterons at oriV, which inhibits replication initiation. From Escherichia coli.
   3771..4359    -  rep_origin     ori: high-copy-number ColE1/pMB1/pBR322/pUC origin of replication
   4530..5390    -  CDS            AmpR: β-lactamase; bla; confers resistance to ampicillin, carbenicillin, and related antibiotics
   5391..5495    -  promoter       AmpR promoter: bla
   5582..43      -  rep_origin     oriV (across the origin): incP origin of replication
