[The description below was written by a language model from this plasmid's Addgene catalogue record and pLannotate feature annotations shown in this document.]
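Description:
pEPDG1CB0001 is a Golden Gate/MoClo Level 1, Position 1 plant expression construct built in the pICH47732 acceptor backbone. It is a binary-type vector: the feature table shows nopaline C58 left and right T-DNA border repeats flanking the expression cassette, so the cassette lies within a transferable T-DNA suitable for Agrobacterium-mediated delivery into plants. Outside the borders, the backbone carries a high-copy ColE1/pUC-type origin for propagation in E. coli, together with the incP oriV origin and its trfA replication initiator, which provide broad-host-range replication. Selection in bacteria is by ampicillin, through a β-lactamase gene with its own promoter. No plant selectable marker is annotated within the T-DNA.

The payload is a single transcription unit, 35Sshort_TMV_CoACT1_35S. A short cauliflower mosaic virus 35S promoter (strong and constitutive) is joined to the tobacco mosaic virus Ω 5′ leader, a translational enhancer; the two come from one standard promoter part. They drive the CoACT1 coding sequence from Calendula officinalis, and the unit ends with the CaMV 35S polyadenylation signal. Internal BsaI sites in the coding sequence were removed by silent mutation to make it compatible with Type IIS assembly, and the BsaI sites used for assembly were destroyed during cloning. The automated annotation does not label the CoACT1 open reading frame itself. The short "SET1" and "TetR" fragment hits are most likely incidental sequence matches rather than functional elements.

The record describes the plasmid's purpose only as plant expression. The associated publication concerns the biosynthesis of anti-inflammatory triterpenoids in Calendula officinalis. As a Position 1 Level 1 module, the plasmid could also be combined with other transcription units in higher-level multigene assemblies.
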