Addgene plasmid #227549: pEPDG1CB0001
Purpose: Level 1 - Position 1 with 35S promoter and terminator for plant expression
Depositing lab: Nicola Patron. Depositing organization: Earlham Institute. Publication: Biosynthesis and bioactivity of anti-inflammatory triterpenoids in Calendula officinalis. Golubova D, Salmon M, Su H, Tansley C, Kaithakottil GG, Linsmith G, Schudoma C, Swarbreck D, O'Connell MA, Patron NJ. Nat Commun. 2025 Jul 28;16(1):6941. doi: 10.1038/s41467-025-62269-w. PubMed 40721615.
Backbone
  Vector backbone: pICH47732
  Vector type: Plant Expression
Growth in bacteria
  Bacterial resistance: Ampicillin, 100 μg/mL
  Growth temperature: 37°C
  Growth strain: DH5alpha
  Copy number: High Copy
Gene/Insert
  Gene/Insert name: 35Sshort_TMV_CoACT1_35S
  Species: Calendula officinalis
  Mutation: BsaI sites removed by silent mutation
  Promoter: 35Sshort_TMV (pICH51277)
  Cloning method: Restriction Enzyme; 5′ cloning site BsaI (destroyed during cloning); 3′ cloning site BsaI (destroyed during cloning)
Terms and licenses: Academic/Nonprofit Terms; Industry Terms: Not Available to Industry
How to cite: pEPDG1CB0001 was a gift from Nicola Patron (Addgene plasmid # 227549 ; http://n2t.net/addgene:227549 ; RRID:Addgene_227549)
